>Addgene plasmid #157155 | pD649-HAsp-CD2-COMP5AP-AviTag-9xHis | depositor full sequence | sequence record 303419 | Full Sequence
TTTCAATATTATTGAAGCATTTATCAGGGTTATTGTCTCATGAGCGGATACATATTTGAATGTATTTAGA
AAAATAAACAAATAGGGGTCAGTGTTACAACCAATTAACCAATTCTGAACATTATCGCGAGCCCATTTAT
ACCTGAATATGGCTCATAACACCCCTTGCTCATGACCAAAATCCCTTAACGTGAGTTACGCGCGCGTCGT
TCCACTGAGCGTCAGACCCCGTAGAAAAGATCAAAGGATCTTCTTGAGATCCTTTTTTTCTGCGCGTAAT
CTGCTGCTTGCAAACAAAAAAACCACCGCTACCAGCGGTGGTTTGTTTGCCGGATCAAGAGCTACCAACT
CTTTTTCCGAAGGTAACTGGCTTCAGCAGAGCGCAGATACCAAATACTGTTCTTCTAGTGTAGCCGTAGT
TAGCCCACCACTTCAAGAACTCTGTAGCACCGCCTACATACCTCGCTCTGCTAATCCTGTTACCAGTGGC
TGCTGCCAGTGGCGATAAGTCGTGTCTTACCGGGTTGGACTCAAGACGATAGTTACCGGATAAGGCGCAG
CGGTCGGGCTGAACGGGGGGTTCGTGCACACAGCCCAGCTTGGAGCGAACGACCTACACCGAACTGAGAT
ACCTACAGCGTGAGCTATGAGAAAGCGCCACGCTTCCCGAAGGGAGAAAGGCGGACAGGTATCCGGTAAG
CGGCAGGGTCGGAACAGGAGAGCGCACGAGGGAGCTTCCAGGGGGAAACGCCTGGTATCTTTATAGTCCT
GTCGGGTTTCGCCACCTCTGACTTGAGCGTCGATTTTTGTGATGCTCGTCAGGGGGGCGGAGCCTATGGA
AAAACGCCAGCAACGCGGCCTTTTTACGGTTCCTGGCCTTTTGCTGGCCTTTTGCTCACATGTTCTTTCC
TGCGTTATCCCCTGATTCTGTGGATAACCGTATTACCGCCTTTGAGTGAGCTGATACCGCTCGCCGCAGC
CGAACGACCGAGCGCAGCGAGTCAGTGAGCGAGGAAGCGGAAGGCGAGAGTAGGGAACTGCCAGGCATCA
AACTAAGCAGAAGGCCCCTGACGGATGGCCTTTTTGCGTTTCTACAAACTCTTTCTGTGTTGTAAAACGA
CGGCCAGTCTTAAGCTCGGGCCCCCTGGGCGGTTCTGATAACGAGTAATCGTTAATCCGCAAATAACGTA
AAAACCCGCTTCGGCGGGTTTTTTTATGGGGGGAGTTTAGGGAAAGAGCATTTGTCAGAATATTTAAGGG
CGCCTGTCACTTTGCTTGATATATGAGAATTATTTAACCTTATAAATGAGAAAAAAGCAACGCACTTTAA
ATAAGATACGTTGCTTTTTCGATTGATGAACACCTATAATTAAACTATTCATCTATTATTTATGATTTTT
TGTATATACAATATTTCTAGTTTGTTAAAGAGAATTAAGAAAATAAATCTCGAAAATAATAAAGGGAAAA
TCAGTTTTTGATATCAAAATTATACATGTCAACGATAATACAAAATATAATACAAACTATAAGATGTTAT
CAGTATTTATTATCATTTAGAATAAATTTTGTGTCGCCCTTAATTGTGAGCGGATAACAATTACGAGCTT
CATGCACAGTGGCGTTGACTCAATATTGGCCATTAGCCATATTATTCATTGGTTATATAGCATAAATCAA
TATTGGCTATTGGCCATTGCATACGTTGTATCTATATCATAATATGTACATTTATATTGGCTCATGTCCA
ATATGACCGCCATGTTGGCATTGATTATTGACTAGTTATTAATAGTAATCAATTACGGGGTCATTAGTTC
ATAGCCCATATATGGAGTTCCGCGTTACATAACTTACGGTAAATGGCCCGCCTGGCTGACCGCCCAACGA
CCCCCGCCCATTGACGTCAATAATGACGTATGTTCCCATAGTAACGCCAATAGGGACTTTCCATTGACGT
CAATGGGTGGAGTATTTACGGTAAACTGCCCACTTGGCAGTACATCAAGTGTATCATATGCCAAGTACGC
CCCCTATTGACGTCAATGACGGTAAATGGCCCGCCTGGCATTATGCCCAGTACATGACCTTATGGGACTT
TCCTACTTGGCAGTACATCTACGTATTAGTCATCGCTATTACCATGGTGATGCGGTTTTGGCAGTACATC
AATGGGCGTGGATAGCGGTTTGACTCACGGGGATTTCCAAGTCTCCACCCCATTGACGTCAATGGGAGTT
TGTTTTGGCACCAAAATCAACGGGACTTTCCAAAATGTCGTAACAACTCCGCCCCATTGACGCAAATGGG
CGGTAGGCGTGTACGGTGGGAGGTCTATATAAGCAGAGCTCGTTTAGTGAACCGTCAGATCGCCTGGAGA
CGCCATCCACGCTGTTTTGACCTCCATAGAAGACACCGGGACCGATCCAGCCTCCGCGGCCGGGAACGGT
GCATTGGAACGCGGATTCCCCGTGCCAAGAGTGACGTAAGTACCGCCTATAGAGTCTATAGGCCCACCCC
CTTGGCTTCGTTAGAACGCGGCTACAATTAATACATAACCTTATGTATCATACACATACGATTTAGGTGA
CACTATAGAATAACATCCACTTTGCCTTTCTCTCCACAGGTGTCCACTCCCAGGTCCAACTGCACCTCGG
TTCTATCGAAAACGCGCCTGCTAGCGCCACCATGAAGACCATCATTGCCCTGAGCTACATCTTCTGCCTG
GTGTTCGCTGCGGCCGCCAAAGAGATCACAAACGCCCTGGAAACATGGGGAGCCCTCGGCCAGGACATCA
ACCTGGATATCCCTAGCTTCCAGATGAGCGACGACATCGACGATATCAAGTGGGAGAAAACCAGCGACAA
GAAGAAGATCGCCCAGTTCCGGAAAGAGAAAGAGACATTCAAAGAGAAGGACACCTACAAGCTGTTCAAG
AACGGCACCCTGAAGATCAAGCACCTGAAAACCGACGACCAGGATATCTACAAGGTGTCCATCTACGACA
CCAAGGGCAAGAACGTGCTGGAAAAGATCTTCGACCTCAAGATCCAAGAGCGGGTGTCCAAGCCTAAGAT
CAGCTGGACCTGCATCAACACCACACTGACCTGCGAAGTGATGAACGGCACAGACCCCGAGCTGAACCTG
TACCAGGATGGCAAACACCTGAAGCTGAGCCAGCGCGTGATCACCCACAAGTGGACAACAAGCCTGAGCG
CCAAGTTCAAGTGCACCGCCGGCAACAAAGTGTCCAAAGAAAGCAGCGTGGAACCCGTGTCTTGCCCCGA
GAAAGGACTGGATGGCGCGCCGGAAGATCAAGTTGATCCAAGATTGATTGATGGCAAGGGCGGATCTCTG
GAGGTGCTGTTCCAGGGACCAGGCGGAAGCGGCAATCCCGGCGGCGATCTGGCCCCCCAGATGCTGCGCG
AGCTGCAGGAGACCAATGCCGCCCTGCAGGACGTGCGCGAGCTGCTGCGCCACCGCGTGAAGGAGATCAC
CTTCCTGAAGAACACCGTGATGGAGTGCGACGCCTGCGGTATGCAGCCCTCTAGAGGCTCCGGCTCCATC
ATCCCAGTTGAGGAGGAGAACCCGGACTTCTGGAACCGCGAGGCAGCCGAGGCCCTGGGTGCCGCCAAGA
AGCTGCAGCCTGCACAGACAGCCGCCAAGAACCTCATCATCTTCCTGGGCGATGGGATGGGGGTGTCTAC
GGTGACAGCTGCCAGGATCCTAAAAGGGCAGAAGAAGGACAAACTGGGGCCTGAGATACCCCTGGCCATG
GACCGCTTCCCATATGTGGCTCTGTCCAAGACATACAATGTAGACAAACATGTGCCAGACAGTGGAGCCA
CAGCCACGGCCTACCTGTGCGGGGTCAAGGGCAACTTCCAGACCATTGGCTTGAGTGCAGCCGCCCGCTT
TAACCAGTGCAACACGACACGCGGCAACGAGGTCATCTCCGTGATGAATCGGGCCAAGAAAGCAGGGAAG
TCAGTGGGAGTGGTAACCACCACACGAGTGCAGCACGCCTCGCCAGCCGGCACCTACGCCCACACGGTGA
ACCGCAACTGGTACTCGGACGCCGACGTGCCTGCCTCGGCCCGCCAGGAGGGGTGCCAGGACATCGCTAC
GCAGCTCATCTCCAACATGGACATTGACGTGATCCTAGGTGGAGGCCGAAAGTACATGTTTCGCATGGGA
ACCCCAGACCCTGAGTACCCAGATGACTACAGCCAAGGTGGGACCAGGCTGGACGGGAAGAATCTGGTGC
AGGAATGGCTGGCGAAGCGCCAGGGTGCCCGGTATGTGTGGAACCGCACTGAGCTCATGCAGGCTTCCCT
GGACCCGTCTGTGACCCATCTCATGGGTCTCTTTGAGCCTGGAGACATGAAATACGAGATCCACCGAGAC
TCCACACTGGACCCCTCCCTGATGGAGATGACAGAGGCTGCCCTGCGCCTGCTGAGCAGGAACCCCCGCG
GCTTCTTCCTCTTCGTGGAGGGTGGTCGCATCGACCATGGTCATCATGAAAGCAGGGCTTACCGGGCACT
GACTGAGACGATCATGTTCGACGACGCCATTGAGAGGGCGGGCCAGCTCACCAGCGAGGAGGACACGCTG
AGCCTCGTCACTGCCGACCACTCCCACGTCTTCTCCTTCGGAGGCTACCCCCTGCGAGGGAGCTCCATCT
TCGGGCTGGCCCCTGGCAAGGCCCGGGACAGGAAGGCCTACACGGTCCTCCTATACGGAAACGGTCCAGG
CTATGTGCTCAAGGACGGCGCCCGGCCGGATGTTACCGAGAGCGAGAGCGGGAGCCCCGAGTATCGGCAG
CAGTCAGCAGTGCCCCTGGACGAAGAGACCCACGCAGGCGAGGACGTGGCGGTGTTCGCGCGCGGCCCGC
AGGCGCACCTGGTTCACGGCGTGCAGGAGCAGACCTTCATAGCGCACGTCATGGCCTTCGCCGCCTGCCT
GGAGCCCTACACCGCCTGCGACCTGGCGCCCCCCGCCGGCACCACCGACGCCGCGCACCCGGGTGGCGGA
GGACTGAACGACATCTTCGAGGCTCAGAAAATCGAATGGCACGAACATCACCATCACCATCACCATCACC
ATTAAGGCCGGCCTGTAGTCACTGGCACAACGCGTTACCCGGTAAGCCAATCGGGTATACACGGTCGTCA
TACTGCAGACAGGGTTCTTCTACTTTGCAAGATAGTCTTGAGTAGTAAAATAAATAGATAGAGAAAATCA
GCCTCGACTGTGCCTTCTAGTTGCCAGCCATCTGTTGTTTGCCCCTCCCCCGTGCCTTCCTTGACCCTGG
AAGGTGCCACTCCCACTGTCCTTTCCTAATAAAATGAGGAAATTGCATCACAACACTCAACCCTATCTCG
GTCTATTCTTTTGATTTATAAGGGATTTTGCCGATTTCGGCCTATTGGTTAAAAAATGAGCTGATTTAAC
AAAAATTTAACGCGAATTAATTCTGTGGAATGTGTGTCAGTTAGGGTGTGGAAAGTCCCCAGGCTCCCCA
GCAGGCAGAAGTATGCAAAGCATGCATCTCAATTAGTCAGCAACCAGGTGTGGAAAGTCCCCAGGCTCCC
CAGCAGGCAGAAGTATGCAAAGCATGCATCTCAATTAGTCAGCAACCATAGTCCCGCCCCTAACTCCGCC
CATCCCGCCCCTAACTCCGCCCAGTTCCGCCCATTCTCCGCCCCATGGCTGACTAATTTTTTTTATTTAT
GCAGAGGCCGAGGCCGCCTCTGCCTCTGAGCTATTCCAGAAGTAGTGAGGAGGCTTTTTTGGAGGCCTAG
GCTTTTGCAAAAAGCTCCCGGGAGCTTGTATATCCATTTTCGGATCTGATCAGCACGTGTTGACAATTAA
TCATCGGCATAGTATATCGGCATAGTATAATACGACAAGGTGAGGAACTAAACCATGACCGAGTACAAGC
CCACGGTGCGCCTCGCCACCCGCGACGACGTCCCCAGGGCCGTACGCACCCTCGCCGCCGCGTTCGCCGA
CTACCCCGCCACGCGCCACACCGTCGATCCGGACCGCCACATCGAGCGGGTCACCGAGCTGCAAGAACTC
TTCCTCACGCGCGTCGGGCTCGACATCGGCAAGGTGTGGGTCGCGGACGACGGCGCCGCGGTGGCGGTCT
GGACCACGCCGGAGAGCGTCGAAGCGGGGGCGGTGTTCGCCGAGATCGGCCCGCGCATGGCCGAGTTGAG
CGGTTCCCGGCTGGCCGCGCAGCAACAGATGGAAGGCCTCCTGGCGCCGCACCGGCCCAAGGAGCCCGCG
TGGTTCCTGGCCACCGTCGGCGTCTCGCCCGACCACCAGGGCAAGGGTCTGGGCAGCGCCGTCGTGCTCC
CCGGAGTGGAGGCGGCCGAGCGCGCCGGGGTGCCCGCCTTCCTGGAGACATCCGCGCCCCGCAACCTCCC
CTTCTACGAGCGGCTCGGCTTCACCGTCACCGCCGACGTCGAGGTGCCCGAAGGACCGCGCACCTGGTGC
ATGACCCGCAAGCCCGGTGCCTGACACGTGCTACGAGATTTCGATTCCACCGCCGCCTTCTATGAAAGGT
TGGGCTTCGGAATCGTTTTCCGGGACGCCGGCTGGATGATCCTCCAGCGCGGGGATCTCATGCTGGAGTT
CTTCGCCCACCCCAACTTGTTTATTGCAGCTTATAATGGTTACAAATAAAGCAATAGCATCACAAATTTC
ACAAATAAAGCATTTTTTTCACTGCATTCTAGTTGTGGTTTGTCCAAACTCATCAATGTATCTTATCATG
TCTGTATACCGTCGACCTCTAGCTAGAGCTTGGCGTAATCATGGTCATTACCAATGCTTAATCAGTGAGG
CACCTATCTCAGCGATCTGTCTATTTCGTTCATCCATAGTTGCCTGACTCCCCGTCGTGTAGATAACTAC
GATACGGGAGGGCTTACCATCTGGCCCCAGCGCTGCGATGATACCGCGAGAACCACGCTCACCGGCTCCG
GATTTATCAGCAATAAACCAGCCAGCCGGAAGGGCCGAGCGCAGAAGTGGTCCTGCAACTTTATCCGCCT
CCATCCAGTCTATTAATTGTTGCCGGGAAGCTAGAGTAAGTAGTTCGCCAGTTAATAGTTTGCGCAACGT
TGTTGCCATCGCTACAGGCATCGTGGTGTCACGCTCGTCGTTTGGTATGGCTTCATTCAGCTCCGGTTCC
CAACGATCAAGGCGAGTTACATGATCCCCCATGTTGTGCAAAAAAGCGGTTAGCTCCTTCGGTCCTCCGA
TCGTTGTCAGAAGTAAGTTGGCCGCAGTGTTATCACTCATGGTTATGGCAGCACTGCATAATTCTCTTAC
TGTCATGCCATCCGTAAGATGCTTTTCTGTGACTGGTGAGTACTCAACCAAGTCATTCTGAGAATAGTGT
ATGCGGCGACCGAGTTGCTCTTGCCCGGCGTCAATACGGGATAATACCGCGCCACATAGCAGAACTTTAA
AAGTGCTCATCATTGGAAAACGTTCTTCGGGGCGAAAACTCTCAAGGATCTTACCGCTGTTGAGATCCAG
TTCGATGTAACCCACTCGTGCACCCAACTGATCTTCAGCATCTTTTACTTTCACCAGCGTTTCTGGGTGA
GCAAAAACAGGAAGGCAAAATGCCGCAAAAAAGGGAATAAGGGCGACACGGAAATGTTGAATACTCATAT
TCTTCCTT
Features (pLannotate 1.2.2; 24 found; start..end, strand, type, name):
    119..143     -  CDS            KanR (fragment): aminoglycoside phosphotransferase; aph(3')-Ia; confers resistance to kanamycin
    254..842     +  rep_origin     ori: high-copy-number ColE1/pMB1/pBR322/pUC origin of replication
   1067..1084    +  terminator     rrnB T2 terminator (fragment): transcription terminator T2 from the E. coli rrnB gene
   1109..1128    -  CDS            lacZα (fragment): LacZα fragment of β-galactosidase; lacZ fragment
   1584..1600    +  protein_bind   lac operator: The lac repressor binds to the lac operator to inhibit transcription in E. coli. This inhibition can be relieved by adding lactose or isopropyl-β-D-thiogalactopyranoside (IPTG). lac repressor encoded by lacI
   1843..2146    +  enhancer       CMV enhancer: human cytomegalovirus immediate early enhancer
   2147..2350    +  promoter       CMV promoter: human cytomegalovirus (CMV) immediate early promoter
   2486..2529    +  intron         CMV intron (fragment): modified intron A from human cytomegalovirus
   2581..2599    +  promoter       SP6 promoter: promoter for bacteriophage SP6 RNA polymerase
   2603..2640    +  CDS            IgH signal sequence (fragment): signal sequence from the mouse immunoglobulin heavy chain variable region
   2722..3303    +  CDS            CD2 (fragment): CD2_HUMAN - Also known as SRBC. Experimental evidence at protein level: Swiss-Prot protein existence level 1. CD2 interacts with lymphocyte function-associated antigen CD58 (LFA-3) and CD48/BCM1 to mediate adhesion between T-cells and other cell types. CD2 is implicated in the triggering of T-cells, the cytoplasmic domain is implicated in the signaling function. From Homo sapiens (Human).
   3400..3579    +  CDS            Comp (fragment): COMP_RAT - Experimental evidence at protein level: Swiss-Prot protein existence level 1. May play a role in the structural integrity of cartilage via its interaction with other extracellular matrix proteins such as the collagens and fibronectin. Can mediate the interaction of chondrocytes with the cartilage extracellular matrix through interaction with cell surface integrin receptors. Could play a role in the pathogenesis of osteoarthritis. Potent suppressor of apoptosis in both primary chondrocytes and transformed cells. Suppresses apoptosis by blocking the activation of caspase-3 and by indu
   3567..5019    +  CDS            SEAP (fragment): secreted alkaline phosphatase from human placenta The natural enzyme has a C-terminal transmembrane sequence that is replaced by a GPI anchor.
   5044..5085    +  CDS            AviTag™ (fragment): peptide tag that allows for enzymatic biotinylation
   5089..5112    +  CDS            8xHis: 8xHis affinity tag
   5258..5369    +  polyA_signal   bGH poly(A) signal: bovine growth hormone polyadenylation signal
   5370..5478    +  rep_origin     f1 ori (fragment): f1 bacteriophage origin of replication; arrow indicates direction of (+) strand synthesis
   5492..5821    +  promoter       SV40 promoter: SV40 enhancer and early promoter
   5869..5916    +  promoter       EM7 promoter: synthetic bacterial promoter&nbsp
   5935..6534    +  CDS            PuroR (fragment): puromycin N-acetyltransferase; pac from Streptomyces; confers resistance to puromycin
   6544..6669    +  CDS            ble (fragment): BLE_KLEPN - Experimental evidence at protein level: Swiss-Prot protein existence level 1. Binding protein with a strong affinity to the bleomycin family of antibiotics. Binds to CL990; an antimitotic-antibiotic compound. From Klebsiella pneumoniae.
   6664..6785    +  polyA_signal   SV40 poly(A) signal: SV40 polyadenylation signal
   6838..7698    -  CDS            AmpR: β-lactamase; bla; confers resistance to ampicillin, carbenicillin, and related antibiotics
   7701..89      -  promoter       AmpR promoter (fragment) (across the origin): bla
