[The description below was written by a language model from this plasmid's Addgene catalogue record and pLannotate feature annotations shown in this document.]
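Description:
pD649-HAsp-CD2-COMP5AP-AviTag-9xHis is a mammalian expression plasmid built on the pD649 backbone for producing a secreted, pentameric fusion of the human CD2 extracellular domain. It is maintained in E. coli at high copy through a ColE1/pUC-type origin and selected with ampicillin via a complete β-lactamase gene. The annotated sequence is 7,708 nt, consistent with the stated backbone plus a 555 bp insert. Short matches to KanR, lacZα, the rrnB T2 terminator and f1 ori appear only as fragments and are probably backbone remnants rather than functional parts.

Expression is driven by the CMV enhancer and immediate-early promoter, followed by a portion of CMV intron A and an SP6 promoter that could also support in vitro transcription. The open reading frame begins with a signal sequence: the name indicates an HA signal peptide, while the annotation software matched a fragment of an immunoglobulin heavy chain leader at this position. The CD2 ectodomain follows, fused on its C-terminal side to a segment of rat cartilage oligomeric matrix protein (the pentamerising coiled coil), human placental alkaline phosphatase, an AviTag for enzymatic biotinylation, and a polyhistidine tag (9xHis by name, annotated as 8xHis). A bGH polyadenylation signal ends the unit. Pentamerisation raises binding avidity, and the phosphatase provides an enzymatic readout, which makes the protein suitable as a soluble probe for weak receptor–ligand interactions. This fits its origin in a screen of the human IgSF cell-surface interactome.

A separate SV40/EM7-driven cassette encodes puromycin N-acetyltransferase, followed by a ble fragment and an SV40 poly(A) signal, offering a possible mammalian selection marker. The depositor notes that some plasmids in the collection may carry an IS4-like transposase insertion upstream of the CMV promoter, but no such element is annotated here.
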