Addgene plasmid #157155: pD649-HAsp-CD2-COMP5AP-AviTag-9xHis
Purpose: Mammalian expression of cell-surface protein extracellular domain fused to COMP5AP-AviTag-9xHis. Protein is secreted from cells.
Depositing lab: Chris Garcia. Depositing organization: Stanford University. Publication: A Human IgSF Cell-Surface Interactome Reveals a Complex Network of Protein-Protein Interactions. Wojtowicz WM, Vielmetter J, Fernandes RA, Siepe DH, Eastman CL, Chisholm GB, Cox S, Klock H, Anderson PW, Rue SM, Miller JJ, Glaser SM, Bragstad ML, Vance J, Lam AW, Lesley SA, Zinn K, Garcia KC. Cell. 2020 Aug 20;182(4):1027-1043.e17. doi: 10.1016/j.cell.2020.07.025. PubMed 32822567.
Backbone
  Vector backbone: pD649
  Backbone size w/o insert (bp): 7153
  Vector type: Mammalian Expression
Growth in bacteria
  Bacterial resistance: Ampicillin, 100 μg/mL
  Growth temperature: 37°C
  Growth strain: DH5alpha
  Copy number: High Copy
Gene/Insert
  Gene/Insert name: CD2
  Species: H. sapiens (human)
  Insert size (bp): 555
  Entrez Gene: CD2 (a.k.a. LFA-2, SRBC, T11)
  Promoter: CMV/SP6
  Tag / fusion protein: COMP5AP-AviTag-9xHis (C terminal on backbone)
  Cloning method: Restriction Enzyme; 5′ cloning site GCGGCCGC (not destroyed); 3′ cloning site GGCGCGCC (not destroyed)
  Sequencing primers: 5′ ATTTAGGTGACACTATAG; 3′ CGTCGCACTCCATCACGGTG
Resource information
  A portion of this plasmid was derived from a plasmid made by: synthesis by ThermoFisher
Terms and licenses: Academic/Nonprofit Terms; Industry Terms: Not Available to Industry
Depositor comments: Some plasmids in this collection may have an IS4-like element ISVsa5 family transposase upstream of the CMV promoter.
How to cite: pD649-HAsp-CD2-COMP5AP-AviTag-9xHis was a gift from Chris Garcia (Addgene plasmid # 157155 ; http://n2t.net/addgene:157155 ; RRID:Addgene_157155)
