>Addgene plasmid #157155 | pD649-HAsp-CD2-COMP5AP-AviTag-9xHis | depositor partial sequence | sequence record 303420 | insert (extracellular domain)
AAAGAGATCACAAACGCCCTGGAAACATGGGGAGCCCTCGGCCAGGACATCAACCTGGATATCCCTAGCT
TCCAGATGAGCGACGACATCGACGATATCAAGTGGGAGAAAACCAGCGACAAGAAGAAGATCGCCCAGTT
CCGGAAAGAGAAAGAGACATTCAAAGAGAAGGACACCTACAAGCTGTTCAAGAACGGCACCCTGAAGATC
AAGCACCTGAAAACCGACGACCAGGATATCTACAAGGTGTCCATCTACGACACCAAGGGCAAGAACGTGC
TGGAAAAGATCTTCGACCTCAAGATCCAAGAGCGGGTGTCCAAGCCTAAGATCAGCTGGACCTGCATCAA
CACCACACTGACCTGCGAAGTGATGAACGGCACAGACCCCGAGCTGAACCTGTACCAGGATGGCAAACAC
CTGAAGCTGAGCCAGCGCGTGATCACCCACAAGTGGACAACAAGCCTGAGCGCCAAGTTCAAGTGCACCG
CCGGCAACAAAGTGTCCAAAGAAAGCAGCGTGGAACCCGTGTCTTGCCCCGAGAAAGGACTGGAT
